Addgene plasmid #110275: pCDB364
Purpose: (Empty Backbone) N-terminal 10-His DsbC TEV-peptide fusion
Depositing lab: Christopher Bahl. Depositing organization: University of Washington. Publication: Cytosolic expression, solution structures, and molecular dynamics simulation of genetically encodable disulfide-rich de novo designed peptides. Buchko GW, Pulavarti SVSRK, Ovchinnikov V, Shaw EA, Rettie SA, Myler PJ, Karplus M, Szyperski T, Baker D, Bahl CD. Protein Sci. 2018 Aug 26. doi: 10.1002/pro.3453. PubMed 30152054.
Backbone
  Vector backbone: pCDB364
  Backbone size (bp): 5919
  Modifications to backbone: started with pET29 and exchanged the new multiple cloning site
  Vector type: Bacterial Expression
  Promoter: T7
  Tag / fusion protein: 10-His (N terminal on backbone); mature DsbC (i.e. no signal peptide) (N terminal on backbone); TEV cleavage peptide (N terminal on backbone)
Growth in bacteria
  Bacterial resistance: Kanamycin, 50 μg/mL
  Growth temperature: 37°C
  Growth strain: DH5alpha
  Copy number: High Copy
Gene/Insert
  Cloning method: Gibson Cloning
  Sequencing primers: 5′ AGCAATGGCACACTTG; 3′ GCTAGTTATTGCTCAGCGG
Terms and licenses: Academic/Nonprofit Terms; Industry Terms: Not Available to Industry
Depositor comments: built from pET29b
How to cite: pCDB364 was a gift from Christopher Bahl (Addgene plasmid # 110275 ; http://n2t.net/addgene:110275 ; RRID:Addgene_110275)
