[The description below was written by a language model from this plasmid's Addgene catalogue record and pLannotate feature annotations shown in this document.]
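Description:
pCDB364 is an empty bacterial expression backbone of about 5.9 kb, derived from pET29b by replacing the original multiple cloning site with a new fusion-tag cassette. It is propagated in E. coli under kanamycin selection (aph(3')-Ia). It carries a ColE1/pMB1-type origin together with the pBR322 bom region and the rop gene. The catalogue lists it as high copy, although rop normally moderates copy number in pET-type plasmids. An f1 origin is also present, as are remnants of the tetracycline resistance gene that are typical of pET backbones and are not functional markers.

The expression cassette uses a T7 promoter followed by a lac operator and the T7 gene 10 ribosome binding site. A plasmid-borne lacI gene supplies repressor, so transcription depends on a host providing T7 RNA polymerase and can be induced with IPTG. The open reading frame encodes an N-terminal 10-His tag (the annotation software detects it only as a 6xHis fragment). This is followed by mature DsbC, the E. coli disulfide isomerase lacking its signal peptide so that it stays in the cytosol, and then a TEV protease cleavage site. A short stretch annotated as a fragment of the T7 gene 10B-derived SET1 tag lies between the TEV site and the T7 terminator, and the record does not explain its role. Inserts are added by Gibson assembly downstream of the TEV site.

The associated publication concerns cytosolic expression of disulfide-rich de novo designed peptides. This points to use of the DsbC fusion for producing such peptides, with His-tag affinity purification and TEV release of the peptide. The two sequence records (depositor and sequencing result) differ by four nucleotides in length and in start position, but they show the same features.
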