Features (pLannotate 1.2.2; 20 found; start..end, strand, type, name):
     12..467     +  rep_origin     f1 ori (sequence partly withheld): f1 bacteriophage origin of replication; arrow indicates direction of (+) strand synthesis
    494..551     +  promoter       AmpR promoter (fragment): bla
    560..1375    -  CDS            KanR: aminoglycoside phosphotransferase; aph(3')-Ia; confers resistance to kanamycin in bacteria or G418 (Geneticin®) in eukaryotes
   1497..2085    +  rep_origin     ori: high-copy-number ColE1/pMB1/pBR322/pUC origin of replication
   2271..2413    -  misc_feature   bom: basis of mobility region from pBR322
   2515..2706    -  CDS            rop: Rop protein, which maintains plasmids at low copy number; rop
   2723..3103    +  CDS            YPB1_ECOLX: Protein predicted: Swiss-Prot protein existence level 4. From Escherichia coli.
   3175..3466    -  CDS            TcR (fragment): tetracycline efflux protein; tet; confers resistance to tetracycline
   3481..3502    -  protein_bind   CAP binding site: CAP binding activates transcription in the presence of cAMP. E. coli catabolite activator protein
   3515..4597    -  CDS            lacI: lac repressor; lacI; The lac repressor binds to the lac operator to inhibit transcription in E. coli. This inhibition can be relieved by adding lactose or isopropyl-β-D-thiogalactopyranoside (IPTG).
   4598..4675    -  promoter       lacI promoter: lacI
   4683..4962    -  CDS            TcR (fragment): tetracycline efflux protein; tet; confers resistance to tetracycline
   4988..5006    +  promoter       T7 promoter: promoter for bacteriophage T7 RNA polymerase
   5007..5031    +  protein_bind   lac operator: The lac repressor binds to the lac operator to inhibit transcription in E. coli. This inhibition can be relieved by adding lactose or isopropyl-β-D-thiogalactopyranoside (IPTG). lac repressor encoded by lacI
   5046..5068    +  RBS            RBS: efficient ribosome binding site from bacteriophage T7 gene 10 (Olins and Rangwala, 1989)
   5094..5110    +  CDS            6xHis (fragment): 6xHis affinity tag
   5117..5759    +  CDS            DsbC (fragment): bacterial periplasmic protein disulfide isomerase; dsbC
   5766..5784    +  CDS            TEV site (fragment): tobacco etch virus (TEV) protease recognition and cleavage site
   5790..5839    +  CDS            SET1 (fragment): solubility-enhancement tag derived from T7 phage gene 10B
   5847..5894    +  terminator     T7 terminator: transcription terminator for bacteriophage T7 RNA polymerase
>Addgene plasmid #110275 | pCDB364 | depositor full sequence | sequence record 209168 | pCDB364 sequence 5919 bps
TGGCGAATGGG
[124 nt withheld, positions 12-135]
C
[91 nt withheld, positions 137-227]
A
[49 nt withheld, positions 229-277]
CCTTTGACGTTGGAGTCCACGTTCTTT
[37 nt withheld, positions 305-341]
ACCCTATCTCGGTCTATTCTTTTGATTTATAAGGGATTTTGCCGATTTCGGCCTATTGGTTAAAAAATGA
GCTGATTTAACAAAAATTTAACGCGAATTTTAACAAAATATTAACGTTTACAATTTCAGGTGGCACTTTT
CGGGGAAATGTGCGCGGAACCCCTATTTGTTTATTTTTCTAAATACATTCAAATATGTATCCGCTCATGA
ATTAATTCTTAGAAAAACTCATCGAGCATCAAATGAAACTGCAATTTATTCATATCAGGATTATCAATAC
CATATTTTTGAAAAAGCCGTTTCTGTAATGAAGGAGAAAACTCACCGAGGCAGTTCCATAGGATGGCAAG
ATCCTGGTATCGGTCTGCGATTCCGACTCGTCCAACATCAATACAACCTATTAATTTCCCCTCGTCAAAA
ATAAGGTTATCAAGTGAGAAATCACCATGAGTGACGACTGAATCCGGTGAGAATGGCAAAAGTTTATGCA
TTTCTTTCCAGACTTGTTCAACAGGCCAGCCATTACGCTCGTCATCAAAATCACTCGCATCAACCAAACC
GTTATTCATTCGTGATTGCGCCTGAGCGAGACGAAATACGCGATCGCTGTTAAAAGGACAATTACAAACA
GGAATCGAATGCAACCGGCGCAGGAACACTGCCAGCGCATCAACAATATTTTCACCTGAATCAGGATATT
CTTCTAATACCTGGAATGCTGTTTTCCCGGGGATCGCAGTGGTGAGTAACCATGCATCATCAGGAGTACG
GATAAAATGCTTGATGGTCGGAAGAGGCATAAATTCCGTCAGCCAGTTTAGTCTGACCATCTCATCTGTA
ACATCATTGGCAACGCTACCTTTGCCATGTTTCAGAAACAACTCTGGCGCATCGGGCTTCCCATACAATC
GATAGATTGTCGCACCTGATTGCCCGACATTATCGCGAGCCCATTTATACCCATATAAATCAGCATCCAT
GTTGGAATTTAATCGCGGCCTAGAGCAAGACGTTTCCCGTTGAATATGGCTCATAACACCCCTTGTATTA
CTGTTTATGTAAGCAGACAGTTTTATTGTTCATGACCAAAATCCCTTAACGTGAGTTTTCGTTCCACTGA
GCGTCAGACCCCGTAGAAAAGATCAAAGGATCTTCTTGAGATCCTTTTTTTCTGCGCGTAATCTGCTGCT
TGCAAACAAAAAAACCACCGCTACCAGCGGTGGTTTGTTTGCCGGATCAAGAGCTACCAACTCTTTTTCC
GAAGGTAACTGGCTTCAGCAGAGCGCAGATACCAAATACTGTCCTTCTAGTGTAGCCGTAGTTAGGCCAC
CACTTCAAGAACTCTGTAGCACCGCCTACATACCTCGCTCTGCTAATCCTGTTACCAGTGGCTGCTGCCA
GTGGCGATAAGTCGTGTCTTACCGGGTTGGACTCAAGACGATAGTTACCGGATAAGGCGCAGCGGTCGGG
CTGAACGGGGGGTTCGTGCACACAGCCCAGCTTGGAGCGAACGACCTACACCGAACTGAGATACCTACAG
CGTGAGCTATGAGAAAGCGCCACGCTTCCCGAAGGGAGAAAGGCGGACAGGTATCCGGTAAGCGGCAGGG
TCGGAACAGGAGAGCGCACGAGGGAGCTTCCAGGGGGAAACGCCTGGTATCTTTATAGTCCTGTCGGGTT
TCGCCACCTCTGACTTGAGCGTCGATTTTTGTGATGCTCGTCAGGGGGGCGGAGCCTATGGAAAAACGCC
AGCAACGCGGCCTTTTTACGGTTCCTGGCCTTTTGCTGGCCTTTTGCTCACATGTTCTTTCCTGCGTTAT
CCCCTGATTCTGTGGATAACCGTATTACCGCCTTTGAGTGAGCTGATACCGCTCGCCGCAGCCGAACGAC
CGAGCGCAGCGAGTCAGTGAGCGAGGAAGCGGAAGAGCGCCTGATGCGGTATTTTCTCCTTACGCATCTG
TGCGGTATTTCACACCGCATATATGGTGCACTCTCAGTACAATCTGCTCTGATGCCGCATAGTTAAGCCA
GTATACACTCCGCTATCGCTACGTGACTGGGTCATGGCTGCGCCCCGACACCCGCCAACACCCGCTGACG
CGCCCTGACGGGCTTGTCTGCTCCCGGCATCCGCTTACAGACAAGCTGTGACCGTCTCCGGGAGCTGCAT
GTGTCAGAGGTTTTCACCGTCATCACCGAAACGCGCGAGGCAGCTGCGGTAAAGCTCATCAGCGTGGTCG
TGAAGCGATTCACAGATGTCTGCCTGTTCATCCGCGTCCAGCTCGTTGAGTTTCTCCAGAAGCGTTAATG
TCTGGCTTCTGATAAAGCGGGCCATGTTAAGGGCGGTTTTTTCCTGTTTGGTCACTGATGCCTCCGTGTA
AGGGGGATTTCTGTTCATGGGGGTAATGATACCGATGAAACGAGAGAGGATGCTCACGATACGGGTTACT
GATGATGAACATGCCCGGTTACTGGAACGTTGTGAGGGTAAACAACTGGCGGTATGGATGCGGCGGGACC
AGAGAAAAATCACTCAGGGTCAATGCCAGCGCTTCGTTAATACAGATGTAGGTGTTCCACAGGGTAGCCA
GCAGCATCCTGCGATGCAGATCCGGAACATAATGGTGCAGGGCGCTGACTTCCGCGTTTCCAGACTTTAC
GAAACACGGAAACCGAAGACCATTCATGTTGTTGCTCAGGTCGCAGACGTTTTGCAGCAGCAGTCGCTTC
ACGTTCGCTCGCGTATCGGTGATTCATTCTGCTAACCAGTAAGGCAACCCCGCCAGCCTAGCCGGGTCCT
CAACGACAGGAGCACGATCATGCGCACCCGTGGGGCCGCCATGCCGGCGATAATGGCCTGCTTCTCGCCG
AAACGTTTGGTGGCGGGACCAGTGACGAAGGCTTGAGCGAGGGCGTGCAAGATTCCGAATACCGCAAGCG
ACAGGCCGATCATCGTCGCGCTCCAGCGAAAGCGGTCCTCGCCGAAAATGACCCAGAGCGCTGCCGGCAC
CTGTCCTACGAGTTGCATGATAAAGAAGACAGTCATAAGTGCGGCGACGATAGTCATGCCCCGCGCCCAC
CGGAAGGAGCTGACTGGGTTGAAGGCTCTCAAGGGCATCGGTCGAGATCCCGGTGCCTAATGAGTGAGCT
AACTTACATTAATTGCGTTGCGCTCACTGCCCGCTTTCCAGTCGGGAAACCTGTCGTGCCAGCTGCATTA
ATGAATCGGCCAACGCGCGGGGAGAGGCGGTTTGCGTATTGGGCGCCAGGGTGGTTTTTCTTTTCACCAG
TGAGACGGGCAACAGCTGATTGCCCTTCACCGCCTGGCCCTGAGAGAGTTGCAGCAAGCGGTCCACGCTG
GTTTGCCCCAGCAGGCGAAAATCCTGTTTGATGGTGGTTAACGGCGGGATATAACATGAGCTGTCTTCGG
TATCGTCGTATCCCACTACCGAGATGTCCGCACCAACGCGCAGCCCGGACTCGGTAATGGCGCGCATTGC
GCCCAGCGCCATCTGATCGTTGGCAACCAGCATCGCAGTGGGAACGATGCCCTCATTCAGCATTTGCATG
GTTTGTTGAAAACCGGACATGGCACTCCAGTCGCCTTCCCGTTCCGCTATCGGCTGAATTTGATTGCGAG
TGAGATATTTATGCCAGCCAGCCAGACGCAGACGCGCCGAGACAGAACTTAATGGGCCCGCTAACAGCGC
GATTTGCTGGTGACCCAATGCGACCAGATGCTCCACGCCCAGTCGCGTACCGTCTTCATGGGAGAAAATA
ATACTGTTGATGGGTGTCTGGTCAGAGACATCAAGAAATAACGCCGGAACATTAGTGCAGGCAGCTTCCA
CAGCAATGGCATCCTGGTCATCCAGCGGATAGTTAATGATCAGCCCACTGACGCGTTGCGCGAGAAGATT
GTGCACCGCCGCTTTACAGGCTTCGACGCCGCTTCGTTCTACCATCGACACCACCACGCTGGCACCCAGT
TGATCGGCGCGAGATTTAATCGCCGCGACAATTTGCGACGGCGCGTGCAGGGCCAGACTGGAGGTGGCAA
CGCCAATCAGCAACGACTGTTTGCCCGCCAGTTGTTGTGCCACGCGGTTGGGAATGTAATTCAGCTCCGC
CATCGCCGCTTCCACTTTTTCCCGCGTTTTCGCAGAAACGTGGCTGGCCTGGTTCACCACGCGGGAAACG
GTCTGATAAGAGACACCGGCATACTCTGCGACATCGTATAACGTTACTGGTTTCACATTCACCACCCTGA
ATTGACTCTCTTCCGGGCGCTATCATGCCATACCGCGAAAGGTTTTGCGCCATTCGATGGTGTCCGGGAT
CTCGACGCTCTCCCTTATGCGACTCCTGCATTAGGAAGCAGCCCAGTAGTAGGTTGAGGCCGTTGAGCAC
CGCCGCCGCAAGGAATGGTGCATGCAAGGAGATGGCGCCCAACAGTCCCCCGGCCACGGGGCCTGCCACC
ATACCCACGCCGAAACAAGCGCTCATGAGCCCGAAGTGGCGAGCCCGATCTTCCCCATCGGTGATGTCGG
CGATATAGGCGCCAGCAACCGCACCTGTGGCGCCGGTGATGCCGGCCACGATGCGTCCGGCGTAGAGGAT
CGAGATCGATCTCGATCCCGCGAAATTAATACGACTCACTATAGGGGAATTGTGAGCGGATAACAATTCC
CCTCTAGAAATAATTTTGTTTAACTTTAAGAAGGAGATATACATATGGGTCACCATCATCACCACCATCA
CCATCACCACGGTAGCGCGGCAATTCAACAAACGTTAGCCAAAATGGGCATCAAAAGCAGCGATATTCAG
CCCGCGCCCGTAGCTGGCATGAAGACAGTTCTGACTAACAGCGGCGTGTTGTACATCACCGATGATGGTA
AACATATCATTCAGGGGCCAATGTATGACGTTAGCGGCACGGCTCCGGTCAATGTCACCAATAAGATGCT
GTTAAAGCAGTTGAATGCGCTTGAAAAAGAGATGATCGTTTATAAAGCGCCGCAGGAAAAACACGTCATC
ACCGTGTTTACTGATATTACCTGTGGTTACTGCCACAAACTGCATGAGCAAATGGCAGACTATAACGCGC
TGGGGATCACCGTGCGTTATCTTGCTTTCCCGCGCCAGGGGCTGGACAGCGATGCAGAGAAAGAAATGAA
AGCTATCTGGTGTGCGAAAGATAAAAACAAAGCGTTTGATGATGTGATGGCAGGTAAAAGCGTCGCACCA
GCCAGCTGCGACGTGGATATTGCCGACCATTACGTACTTGGCGTCCAGCTTGGCGTTAGCGGTACTCCGG
CAGTTGTGCTGAGCAATGGCACACTTGTTCCGGGTTACCAGCCGCCGAAAGAGATGAAAGAATTCCTCGA
CGAACACCAAAAAATGACCAGCGGTAAAGGTAGCGAAAACCTGTATTTTCAGGATCCGGCTGCTAACAAA
GCCCGAAAGGAAGCTGAGTTGGCTGCTGCCACCGCTGAGCAATAACTAGCATAACCCCTTGGGGCCTCTA
AACGGGTCTTGAGGGGTTTTTTGCTGAAAGGAGGAACTATATCCGGAT
