Features (pLannotate 1.2.2; 20 found; start..end, strand, type, name):
    106..124     +  promoter       T7 promoter: promoter for bacteriophage T7 RNA polymerase
    129..145     +  protein_bind   lac operator: The lac repressor binds to the lac operator to inhibit transcription in E. coli. This inhibition can be relieved by adding lactose or isopropyl-β-D-thiogalactopyranoside (IPTG). lac repressor encoded by lacI
    164..186     +  RBS            RBS: efficient ribosome binding site from bacteriophage T7 gene 10 (Olins and Rangwala, 1989)
    212..228     +  CDS            6xHis (fragment): 6xHis affinity tag
    235..877     +  CDS            DsbC (fragment): bacterial periplasmic protein disulfide isomerase; dsbC
    884..902     +  CDS            TEV site (fragment): tobacco etch virus (TEV) protease recognition and cleavage site
    908..957     +  CDS            SET1 (fragment): solubility-enhancement tag derived from T7 phage gene 10B
    965..1012    +  terminator     T7 terminator: transcription terminator for bacteriophage T7 RNA polymerase
   1049..1477    +  rep_origin     f1 ori (sequence partly withheld): f1 bacteriophage origin of replication; arrow indicates direction of (+) strand synthesis
   1530..1587    +  promoter       AmpR promoter (fragment): bla
   1596..2411    -  CDS            KanR: aminoglycoside phosphotransferase; aph(3')-Ia; confers resistance to kanamycin in bacteria or G418 (Geneticin®) in eukaryotes
   2533..3121    +  rep_origin     ori: high-copy-number ColE1/pMB1/pBR322/pUC origin of replication
   3307..3446    -  misc_feature   bom: basis of mobility region from pBR322
   3548..3739    -  CDS            rop: Rop protein, which maintains plasmids at low copy number; rop
   3756..4136    +  CDS            YPB1_ECOLX: Protein predicted: Swiss-Prot protein existence level 4. From Escherichia coli.
   4208..4499    -  CDS            TcR (fragment): tetracycline efflux protein; tet; confers resistance to tetracycline
   4514..4535    -  protein_bind   CAP binding site: CAP binding activates transcription in the presence of cAMP. E. coli catabolite activator protein
   4548..5630    -  CDS            lacI: lac repressor; lacI; The lac repressor binds to the lac operator to inhibit transcription in E. coli. This inhibition can be relieved by adding lactose or isopropyl-β-D-thiogalactopyranoside (IPTG).
   5631..5708    -  promoter       lacI promoter: lacI
   5716..80      -  CDS            TcR (fragment) (across the origin): tetracycline efflux protein; tet; confers resistance to tetracycline
>Addgene plasmid #110275 | pCDB364 | addgene full sequence | sequence record 213768 | Addgene NGS Result
TGATGTCGGCGATATAGGCGCCAGCAACCGCACCTGTGGCGCCGGTGATGCCGGCCACGATGCGTCCGGC
GTAGAGGATCGAGATCGATCTCGATCCCGCGAAATTAATACGACTCACTATAGGGAAATTGTGAGCGGAT
AACAATTCCCCTCTAGAAATAATTTTGTTTAACTTTAAGAAGGAGATATACATATGGGTCACCATCATCA
CCACCATCACCATCACCACGGTAGCGCGGCAATTCAACAAACGTTAGCCAAAATGGGCATCAAAAGCAGC
GATATTCAGCCCGCGCCCGTAGCTGGCATGAAGACAGTTCTGACTAACAGCGGCGTGTTGTACATCACCG
ATGATGGTAAACATATCATTCAGGGGCCAATGTATGACGTTAGCGGCACGGCTCCGGTCAATGTCACCAA
TAAGATGCTGTTAAAGCAGTTGAATGCGCTTGAAAAAGAGATGATCGTTTATAAAGCGCCGCAGGAAAAA
CACGTCATCACCGTGTTTACTGATATTACCTGTGGTTACTGCCACAAACTGCATGAGCAAATGGCAGACT
ATAACGCGCTGGGGATCACCGTGCGTTATCTTGCTTTCCCGCGCCAGGGGCTGGACAGCGATGCAGAGAA
AGAAATGAAAGCTATCTGGTGTGCGAAAGATAAAAACAAAGCGTTTGATGATGTGATGGCAGGTAAAAGC
GTCGCACCAGCCAGCTGCGACGTGGATATTGCCGACCATTACGTACTTGGCGTCCAGCTTGGCGTTAGCG
GTACTCCGGCAGTTGTGCTGAGCAATGGCACACTTGTTCCGGGTTACCAGCCGCCGAAAGAGATGAAAGA
ATTCCTCGACGAACACCAAAAAATGACCAGCGGTAAAGGTAGCGAAAACCTGTATTTTCAGGATCCGGCT
GCTAACAAAGCCCGAAAGGAAGCTGAGTTGGCTGCTGCCACCGCTGAGCAATAACTAGCATAACCCCTTG
GGGCCTCTAAACGGGTCTTGAGGGGTTTTTTGCTGAAAGGAGGAACTATATCCGGATTGGCGAATGGG
[124 nt withheld, positions 1049-1172]
C
[91 nt withheld, positions 1174-1264]
A
[49 nt withheld, positions 1266-1314]
CCTTTGACGTTGGAGTCCACGTTCTTT
[37 nt withheld, positions 1342-1378]
ACCCTATCTCGGTCTATTCTTTTGATTTATAAGGGATTTTGCCGATTTCGGCCTATTGGTTAAAAAATGA
GCTGATTTAACAAAAATTTAACGCGAATTTTAACAAAATATTAACGCTTACAATTTAGGTGGCACTTTTC
GGGGAAATGTGCGCGGAACCCCTATTTGTTTATTTTTCTAAATACATTCAAATATGTATCCGCTCATGAA
TTAATTCTTAGAAAAACTCATCGAGCATCAAATGAAACTGCAATTTATTCATATCAGGATTATCAATACC
ATATTTTTGAAAAAGCCGTTTCTGTAATGAAGGAGAAAACTCACCGAGGCAGTTCCATAGGATGGCAAGA
TCCTGGTATCGGTCTGCGATTCCGACTCGTCCAACATCAATACAACCTATTAATTTCCCCTCGTCAAAAA
TAAGGTTATCAAGTGAGAAATCACCATGAGTGACGACTGAATCCGGTGAGAATGGCAAAAGTTTATGCAT
TTCTTTCCAGACTTGTTCAACAGGCCAGCCATTACGCTCGTCATCAAAATCACTCGCATCAACCAAACCG
TTATTCATTCGTGATTGCGCCTGAGCGAGACGAAATACGCGATCGCTGTTAAAAGGACAATTACAAACAG
GAATCGAATGCAACCGGCGCAGGAACACTGCCAGCGCATCAACAATATTTTCACCTGAATCAGGATATTC
TTCTAATACCTGGAATGCTGTTTTCCCGGGGATCGCAGTGGTGAGTAACCATGCATCATCAGGAGTACGG
ATAAAATGCTTGATGGTCGGAAGAGGCATAAATTCCGTCAGCCAGTTTAGTCTGACCATCTCATCTGTAA
CATCATTGGCAACGCTACCTTTGCCATGTTTCAGAAACAACTCTGGCGCATCGGGCTTCCCATACAATCG
ATAGATTGTCGCACCTGATTGCCCGACATTATCGCGAGCCCATTTATACCCATATAAATCAGCATCCATG
TTGGAATTTAATCGCGGCCTAGAGCAAGACGTTTCCCGTTGAATATGGCTCATAACACCCCTTGTATTAC
TGTTTATGTAAGCAGACAGTTTTATTGTTCATGACCAAAATCCCTTAACGTGAGTTTTCGTTCCACTGAG
CGTCAGACCCCGTAGAAAAGATCAAAGGATCTTCTTGAGATCCTTTTTTTCTGCGCGTAATCTGCTGCTT
GCAAACAAAAAAACCACCGCTACCAGCGGTGGTTTGTTTGCCGGATCAAGAGCTACCAACTCTTTTTCCG
AAGGTAACTGGCTTCAGCAGAGCGCAGATACCAAATACTGTCCTTCTAGTGTAGCCGTAGTTAGGCCACC
ACTTCAAGAACTCTGTAGCACCGCCTACATACCTCGCTCTGCTAATCCTGTTACCAGTGGCTGCTGCCAG
TGGCGATAAGTCGTGTCTTACCGGGTTGGACTCAAGACGATAGTTACCGGATAAGGCGCAGCGGTCGGGC
TGAACGGGGGGTTCGTGCACACAGCCCAGCTTGGAGCGAACGACCTACACCGAACTGAGATACCTACAGC
GTGAGCTATGAGAAAGCGCCACGCTTCCCGAAGGGAGAAAGGCGGACAGGTATCCGGTAAGCGGCAGGGT
CGGAACAGGAGAGCGCACGAGGGAGCTTCCAGGGGGAAACGCCTGGTATCTTTATAGTCCTGTCGGGTTT
CGCCACCTCTGACTTGAGCGTCGATTTTTGTGATGCTCGTCAGGGGGGCGGAGCCTATGGAAAAACGCCA
GCAACGCGGCCTTTTTACGGTTCCTGGCCTTTTGCTGGCCTTTTGCTCACATGTTCTTTCCTGCGTTATC
CCCTGATTCTGTGGATAACCGTATTACCGCCTTTGAGTGAGCTGATACCGCTCGCCGCAGCCGAACGACC
GAGCGCAGCGAGTCAGTGAGCGAGGAAGCGGAAGAGCGCCTGATGCGGTATTTTCTCCTTACGCATCTGT
GCGGTATTTCACACCGCAATGGTGCACTCTCAGTACAATCTGCTCTGATGCCGCATAGTTAAGCCAGTAT
ACACTCCGCTATCGCTACGTGACTGGGTCATGGCTGCGCCCCGACACCCGCCAACACCCGCTGACGCGCC
CTGACGGGCTTGTCTGCTCCCGGCATCCGCTTACAGACAAGCTGTGACCGTCTCCGGGAGCTGCATGTGT
CAGAGGTTTTCACCGTCATCACCGAAACGCGCGAGGCAGCTGCGGTAAAGCTCATCAGCGTGGTCGTGAA
GCGATTCACAGATGTCTGCCTGTTCATCCGCGTCCAGCTCGTTGAGTTTCTCCAGAAGCGTTAATGTCTG
GCTTCTGATAAAGCGGGCCATGTTAAGGGCGGTTTTTTCCTGTTTGGTCACTGATGCCTCCGTGTAAGGG
GGATTTCTGTTCATGGGGGTAATGATACCGATGAAACGAGAGAGGATGCTCACGATACGGGTTACTGATG
ATGAACATGCCCGGTTACTGGAACGTTGTGAGGGTAAACAACTGGCGGTATGGATGCGGCGGGACCAGAG
AAAAATCACTCAGGGTCAATGCCAGCGCTTCGTTAATACAGATGTAGGTGTTCCACAGGGTAGCCAGCAG
CATCCTGCGATGCAGATCCGGAACATAATGGTGCAGGGCGCTGACTTCCGCGTTTCCAGACTTTACGAAA
CACGGAAACCGAAGACCATTCATGTTGTTGCTCAGGTCGCAGACGTTTTGCAGCAGCAGTCGCTTCACGT
TCGCTCGCGTATCGGTGATTCATTCTGCTAACCAGTAAGGCAACCCCGCCAGCCTAGCCGGGTCCTCAAC
GACAGGAGCACGATCATGCGCACCCGTGGGGCCGCCATGCCGGCGATAATGGCCTGCTTCTCGCCGAAAC
GTTTGGTGGCGGGACCAGTGACGAAGGCTTGAGCGAGGGCGTGCAAGATTCCGAATACCGCAAGCGACAG
GCCGATCATCGTCGCGCTCCAGCGAAAGCGGTCCTCGCCGAAAATGACCCAGAGCGCTGCCGGCACCTGT
CCTACGAGTTGCATGATAAAGAAGACAGTCATAAGTGCGGCGACGATAGTCATGCCCCGCGCCCACCGGA
AGGAGCTGACTGGGTTGAAGGCTCTCAAGGGCATCGGTCGAGATCCCGGTGCCTAATGAGTGAGCTAACT
TACATTAATTGCGTTGCGCTCACTGCCCGCTTTCCAGTCGGGAAACCTGTCGTGCCAGCTGCATTAATGA
ATCGGCCAACGCGCGGGGAGAGGCGGTTTGCGTATTGGGCGCCAGGGTGGTTTTTCTTTTCACCAGTGAG
ACGGGCAACAGCTGATTGCCCTTCACCGCCTGGCCCTGAGAGAGTTGCAGCAAGCGGTCCACGCTGGTTT
GCCCCAGCAGGCGAAAATCCTGTTTGATGGTGGTTAACGGCGGGATATAACATGAGCTGTCTTCGGTATC
GTCGTATCCCACTACCGAGATGTCCGCACCAACGCGCAGCCCGGACTCGGTAATGGCGCGCATTGCGCCC
AGCGCCATCTGATCGTTGGCAACCAGCATCGCAGTGGGAACGATGCCCTCATTCAGCATTTGCATGGTTT
GTTGAAAACCGGACATGGCACTCCAGTCGCCTTCCCGTTCCGCTATCGGCTGAATTTGATTGCGAGTGAG
ATATTTATGCCAGCCAGCCAGACGCAGACGCGCCGAGACAGAACTTAATGGGCCCGCTAACAGCGCGATT
TGCTGGTGACCCAATGCGACCAGATGCTCCACGCCCAGTCGCGTACCGTCTTCATGGGAGAAAATAATAC
TGTTGATGGGTGTCTGGTCAGAGACATCAAGAAATAACGCCGGAACATTAGTGCAGGCAGCTTCCACAGC
AATGGCATCCTGGTCATCCAGCGGATAGTTAATGATCAGCCCACTGACGCGTTGCGCGAGAAGATTGTGC
ACCGCCGCTTTACAGGCTTCGACGCCGCTTCGTTCTACCATCGACACCACCACGCTGGCACCCAGTTGAT
CGGCGCGAGATTTAATCGCCGCGACAATTTGCGACGGCGCGTGCAGGGCCAGACTGGAGGTGGCAACGCC
AATCAGCAACGACTGTTTGCCCGCCAGTTGTTGTGCCACGCGGTTGGGAATGTAATTCAGCTCCGCCATC
GCCGCTTCCACTTTTTCCCGCGTTTTCGCAGAAACGTGGCTGGCCTGGTTCACCACGCGGGAAACGGTCT
GATAAGAGACACCGGCATACTCTGCGACATCGTATAACGTTACTGGTTTCACATTCACCACCCTGAATTG
ACTCTCTTCCGGGCGCTATCATGCCATACCGCGAAAGGTTTTGCGCCATTCGATGGTGTCCGGGATCTCG
ACGCTCTCCCTTATGCGACTCCTGCATTAGGAAGCAGCCCAGTAGTAGGTTGAGGCCGTTGAGCACCGCC
GCCGCAAGGAATGGTGCATGCAAGGAGATGGCGCCCAACAGTCCCCCGGCCACGGGGCCTGCCACCATAC
CCACGCCGAAACAAGCGCTCATGAGCCCGAAGTGGCGAGCCCGATCTTCCCCATCGG
